>Addgene plasmid #21329 | pLNC Int3HA | addgene partial sequence | sequence record 27151 | 21329 with LNCX
TTTTGACCTCCATAGAAGACACCGGGACCGATCCAGCCTCCGCGGCCCCAAGCTGCGGCCGCCAGTGTGA
TGGATATCTGCAGAATTCGGCTTCGTCCTGCTGCGTTCCTTGCAGCAATGGCAGCAGTGGGAGCTCTGGA
GCCCCTGCTGCCTGGACCCTTGCTGGCGGCTCACCCTCAAGCAGGGACCAGGCCCTCTGCCAACCAGCTT
CCCTGGCCCATTCTATGTTCACCAGTGGTTGGGGTGCTTCTCCTGGCCCTTGGGGCCCTTCTCGTCCTCC
AGCTCATTCGGCGACGGCGACGAGAACATGGGGCCCTGTGGCTGCCCCCTGGTTTCATTCGAAGGCCTCA
GACACAGCAGGCACCCCACCGGCGGAGGCCCCCACTGGGCGAGGACAACATTGGTCTTAAGGCACTGAAG
CCAGAGGCCGAAGTGGATGAGGATGGAGTGGCCATGTGCTCGGGCCCTGAAGAGGGAGAGGCTGAAGAAA
CAGCCTCAGCCTCCAGGTGCCAGCTTTGGCCGCTCAACAGCGGCTGTGGAGAGCTCCCCCAGGCAGCCAT
GCTGACCCCTCCTCAGGAGTGTGAATCGGAGGTTCTGGATGTGGACACCTGTGGACCTGATGGGGTGACA
CCCCCTGATGTCAGCCGTCTTCTGTGGGGGAGTGCAGTCCACGACTGGGGCTAGTCCACAGAGACTGGGG
CTAGGAAATCTGAACCCTGGGAACACTGCTGG
