>Addgene plasmid #21329 | pLNC Int3HA | addgene partial sequence | sequence record 27152 | 21329 with LNCX-3
TCTTTTATTTTATCTATGGCTCGTGTTAGGGTACCGGGCCCCCCCTCGAGGTCGACGGATCCTCTAGAGC
CGGATCTTAATTAATTAAGGCCCTGGACCCAAAGAAGCGTAATCTGGAACATCATATGGGTAGGCCATGG
AGTTCAGATTTCTTACAACCGAGTTTAAGGGAATCTCTTGGTGAACTGGAAGACCCCAGGCAACTTGAGG
GGATCCACGTTCTGGGGACGGGGTCAGGCTGGGAGGCGGGATC
