[The description below was written by a language model from this plasmid's Addgene catalogue record.]
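Description:
pLNC Int3HA is a retroviral expression vector built on the pLNC backbone (about 6.7 kb without insert) and carrying a roughly 2.4 kb mouse cDNA for Int3, the form of Notch4 also catalogued as Notch4/Int3. The insert was introduced by restriction enzyme cloning and bears an HA epitope tag at its C terminus, so the expressed protein can be detected or immunoprecipitated with anti-HA antibodies. In bacteria the plasmid is maintained at high copy number under ampicillin selection. In mammalian cells, stable transductants or transfectants are selected with G418 through the neomycin resistance marker.

The record contains no feature table and does not state which promoter drives the insert, nor does it list the long terminal repeats, packaging signal or origin of replication. By naming convention, LNC-type vectors usually carry an LTR-driven neomycin resistance gene followed by an internal CMV promoter upstream of the cloned gene, but that arrangement is inferred from the name and is not documented here. As a retroviral vector, it would be introduced into a packaging cell line to produce virus that integrates the neo marker and the Int3-HA cassette into dividing target cells.

Int3 is generally understood to be a truncated, constitutively active form of Notch4, first identified as a mammary tumour virus integration site, although the record does not define the boundaries of the insert. The associated publication examines how Notch4 and Wnt-1 act in opposing ways on branching morphogenesis of mammary epithelial cells. This indicates that the construct was used for stable expression of tagged Int3 in mammary epithelial cells to study Notch4 signalling.
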