Addgene plasmid #21329: pLNC Int3HA
Depositing lab: Jan Kitajewski. Depositing organization: Columbia University. Publication: Notch4 and Wnt-1 proteins function to regulate branching morphogenesis of mammary epithelial cells in an opposing fashion. Uyttendaele H, Soriano JV, Montesano R, Kitajewski J. Dev Biol. 1998 Apr 15. 196(2):204-17. 10.1006/dbio.1998.8863 PubMed 9576833.
Backbone
  Vector backbone: pLNC
  Backbone size w/o insert (bp): 6700
  Vector type: Retroviral
  Selectable markers: Neomycin (select with G418)
Growth in bacteria
  Bacterial resistance: Ampicillin, 100 μg/mL
  Growth temperature: 37°C
  Growth strain: DH5alpha
  Copy number: High Copy
Gene/Insert
  Gene/Insert name: Int3 (alt name: Notch4/Int3)
  Species: M. musculus (mouse)
  Insert size (bp): 2400
  Entrez Gene: Notch4 (a.k.a. Int-3, Int3, N4)
  Tag / fusion protein: HA (C terminal on insert)
  Cloning method: Restriction Enzyme
  Sequencing primers: 5′ n/A
Terms and licenses: Academic/Nonprofit Terms; Industry Terms: Not Available to Industry
How to cite: pLNC Int3HA was a gift from Jan Kitajewski (Addgene plasmid # 21329 ; http://n2t.net/addgene:21329 ; RRID:Addgene_21329)
